>Addgene plasmid #131530 | Ad-shMKP-3 | addgene full sequence | sequence record 256910 | Addgene NGS Result
CATCATCAATAATATACCTTATTTTGGATTGAAGCCAATATGATAATGAGGGGGTGGAGTTTGTGACGTG
GCGCGGGGCGTGGGAACGGGGCGGGTGACGTAGTAGTGTGGCGGAAGTGTGATGTTGCAAGTGTGGCGGA
ACACATGTAAGCGACGGATGTGGCAAAAGTGACGTTTTTGGTGTGCGCCGGTGTACACAGGAAGTGACAA
TTTTCGCGCGGTTTTAGGCGGATGTTGTAGTAAATTTGGGCGTAACCGAGTAAGATTTGGCCATTTTCGC
GGGAAAACTGAATAAGAGGAAGTGAAATCTGAATAATTTTGTGTTACTCATAGCGCGTAATATTTGTCTA
GGGCCGCGGGGACTTTGACCGTTTACGTGGAGACTCGCCCAGGTGTTTTTCTCAGGTGTTTTCCGCGTTC
CGGGTCAAAGTTGGCGTTTTATTATTATAGTCAGTCGAAGCTTGGATCCGGTACCTCTAGAATTCTCGAG
CGGCCGCTAGCGACATCGATCACAAGTTTGTACAAAAAAGCAGGCTTTAAAGGAACCAATTCAGTCGACT
GGATCCGGTACCAAGGTCGGGCAGGAAGAGGGCCTATTTCCCATGATTCCTTCATATTTGCATATACGAT
ACAAGGCTGTTAGAGAGATAATTAGAATTAATTTGACTGTAAACACAAAGATATTAGTACAAAATACGTG
ACGTAGAAAGTAATAATTTCTTGGGTAGTTTGCAGTTTTAAAATTATGTTTTAAAATGGACTATCATATG
CTTACCGTAACTTGAAAGTATTTCGATTTCTTGGCTTTATATATCTTGTGGAAAGGACGAAACACCGCCC
AATCTGTTTGAGAATTTCAAGAGAATTCTCAAACAGATTGGGCTTTTTTCTAGACCCAGCTTTCTTGTAC
AAAGTGGTGATCGATTCGACAGATCACTGAAATGTGTGGGCGTGGCTTAAGGGTGGGAAAGAATATATAA
GGTGGGGGTCTTATGTAGTTTTGTATCTGTTTTGCAGCAGCCGCCGCCGCCATGAGCACCAACTCGTTTG
ATGGAAGCATTGTGAGCTCATATTTGACAACGCGCATGCCCCCATGGGCCGGGGTGCGTCAGAATGTGAT
GGGCTCCAGCATTGATGGTCGCCCCGTCCTGCCCGCAAACTCTACTACCTTGACCTACGAGACCGTGTCT
GGAACGCCGTTGGAGACTGCAGCCTCCGCCGCCGCTTCAGCCGCTGCAGCCACCGCCCGCGGGATTGTGA
CTGACTTTGCTTTCCTGAGCCCGCTTGCAAGCAGTGCAGCTTCCCGTTCATCCGCCCGCGATGACAAGTT
GACGGCTCTTTTGGCACAATTGGATTCTTTGACCCGGGAACTTAATGTCGTTTCTCAGCAGCTGTTGGAT
CTGCGCCAGCAGGTTTCTGCCCTGAAGGCTTCCTCCCCTCCCAATGCGGTTTAAAACATAAATAAAAAAC
CAGACTCTGTTTGGATTTGGATCAAGCAAGTGTCTTGCTGTCTTTATTTAGGGGTTTTGCGCGCGCGGTA
GGCCCGGGACCAGCGGTCTCGGTCGTTGAGGGTCCTGTGTATTTTTTCCAGGACGTGGTAAAGGTGACTC
TGGATGTTCAGATACATGGGCATAAGCCCGTCTCTGGGGTGGAGGTAGCACCACTGCAGAGCTTCATGCT
GCGGGGTGGTGTTGTAGATGATCCAGTCGTAGCAGGAGCGCTGGGCGTGGTGCCTAAAAATGTCTTTCAG
TAGCAAGCTGATTGCCAGGGGCAGGCCCTTGGTGTAAGTGTTTACAAAGCGGTTAAGCTGGGATGGGTGC
ATACGTGGGGATATGAGATGCATCTTGGACTGTATTTTTAGGTTGGCTATGTTCCCAGCCATATCCCTCC
GGGGATTCATGTTGTGCAGAACCACCAGCACAGTGTATCCGGTGCACTTGGGAAATTTGTCATGTAGCTT
AGAAGGAAATGCGTGGAAGAACTTGGAGACGCCCTTGTGACCTCCAAGATTTTCCATGCATTCGTCCATA
ATGATGGCAATGGGCCCACGGGCGGCGGCCTGGGCGAAGATATTTCTGGGATCACTAACGTCATAGTTGT
GTTCCAGGATGAGATCGTCATAGGCCATTTTTACAAAGCGCGGGCGGAGGGTGCCAGACTGCGGTATAAT
GGTTCCATCCGGCCCAGGGGCGTAGTTACCCTCACAGATTTGCATTTCCCACGCTTTGAGTTCAGATGGG
GGGATCATGTCTACCTGCGGGGCGATGAAGAAAACGGTTTCCGGGGTAGGGGAGATCAGCTGGGAAGAAA
GCAGGTTCCTGAGCAGCTGCGACTTACCGCAGCCGGTGGGCCCGTAAATCACACCTATTACCGGCTGCAA
CTGGTAGTTAAGAGAGCTGCAGCTGCCGTCATCCCTGAGCAGGGGGGCCACTTCGTTAAGCATGTCCCTG
ACTCGCATGTTTTCCCTGACCAAATCCGCCAGAAGGCGCTCGCCGCCCAGCGATAGCAGTTCTTGCAAGG
AAGCAAAGTTTTTCAACGGTTTGAGACCGTCCGCCGTAGGCATGCTTTTGAGCGTTTGACCAAGCAGTTC
CAGGCGGTCCCACAGCTCGGTCACCTGCTCTACGGCATCTCGATCCAGCATATCTCCTCGTTTCGCGGGT
TGGGGCGGCTTTCGCTGTACGGCAGTAGTCGGTGCTCGTCCAGACGGGCCAGGGTCATGTCTTTCCACGG
GCGCAGGGTCCTCGTCAGCGTAGTCTGGGTCACGGTGAAGGGGTGCGCTCCGGGCTGCGCGCTGGCCAGG
GTGCGCTTGAGGCTGGTCCTGCTGGTGCTGAAGCGCTGCCGGTCTTCGCCCTGCGCGTCGGCCAGGTAGC
ATTTGACCATGGTGTCATAGTCCAGCCCCTCCGCGGCGTGGCCCTTGGCGCGCAGCTTGCCCTTGGAGGA
GGCGCCGCACGAGGGGCAGTGCAGACTTTTGAGGGCGTAGAGCTTGGGCGCGAGAAATACCGATTCCGGG
GAGTAGGCATCCGCGCCGCAGGCCCCGCAGACGGTCTCGCATTCCACGAGCCAGGTGAGCTCTGGCCGTT
CGGGGTCAAAAACCAGGTTTCCCCCATGCTTTTTGATGCGTTTCTTACCTCTGGTTTCCATGAGCCGGTG
TCCACGCTCGGTGACGAAAAGGCTGTCCGTGTCCCCGTATACAGACTTGAGAGGCCTGTCCTCGAGCGGT
GTTCCGCGGTCCTCCTCGTATAGAAACTCGGACCACTCTGAGACAAAGGCTCGCGTCCAGGCCAGCACGA
AGGAGGCTAAGTGGGAGGGGTAGCGGTCGTTGTCCACTAGGGGGTCCACTCGCTCCAGGGTGTGAAGACA
CATGTCGCCCTCTTCGGCATCAAGGAAGGTGATTGGTTTGTAGGTGTAGGCCACGTGACCGGGTGTTCCT
GAAGGGGGGCTATAAAAGGGGGTGGGGGCGCGTTCGTCCTCACTCTCTTCCGCATCGCTGTCTGCGAGGG
CCAGCTGTTGGGGTGAGTACTCCCTCTGAAAAGCGGGCATGACTTCTGCGCTAAGATTGTCAGTTTCCAA
AAACGAGGAGGATTTGATATTCACCTGGCCCGCGGTGATGCCTTTGAGGGTGGCCGCATCCATCTGGTCA
GAAAAGACAATCTTTTTGTTGTCAAGCTTGGTGGCAAACGACCCGTAGAGGGCGTTGGACAGCAACTTGG
CGATGGAGCGCAGGGTTTGGTTTTTGTCGCGATCGGCGCGCTCCTTGGCCGCGATGTTTAGCTGCACGTA
TTCGCGCGCAACGCACCGCCATTCGGGAAAGACGGTGGTGCGCTCGTCGGGCACCAGGTGCACGCGCCAA
CCGCGGTTGTGCAGGGTGACAAGGTCAACGCTGGTGGCTACCTCTCCGCGTAGGCGCTCGTTGGTCCAGC
AGAGGCGGCCGCCCTTGCGCGAGCAGAATGGCGGTAGGGGGTCTAGCTGCGTCTCGTCCGGGGGGTCTGC
GTCCACGGTAAAGACCCCGGGCAGCAGGCGCGCGTCGAAGTAGTCTATCTTGCATCCTTGCAAGTCTAGC
GCCTGCTGCCATGCGCGGGCGGCAAGCGCGCGCTCGTATGGGTTGAGTGGGGGACCCCATGGCATGGGGT
GGGTGAGCGCGGAGGCGTACATGCCGCAAATGTCGTAAACGTAGAGGGGCTCTCTGAGTATTCCAAGATA
TGTAGGGTAGCATCTTCCACCGCGGATGCTGGCGCGCACGTAATCGTATAGTTCGTGCGAGGGAGCGAGG
AGGTCGGGACCGAGGTTGCTACGGGCGGGCTGCTCTGCTCGGAAGACTATCTGCCTGAAGATGGCATGTG
AGTTGGATGATATGGTTGGACGCTGGAAGACGTTGAAGCTGGCGTCTGTGAGACCTACCGCGTCACGCAC
GAAGGAGGCGTAGGAGTCGCGCAGCTTGTTGACCAGCTCGGCGGTGACCTGCACGTCTAGGGCGCAGTAG
TCCAGGGTTTCCTTGATGATGTCATACTTATCCTGTCCCTTTTTTTTCCACAGCTCGCGGTTGAGGACAA
ACTCTTCGCGGTCTTTCCAGTACTCTTGGATCGGAAACCCGTCGGCCTCCGAACGGTAAGAGCCTAGCAT
GTAGAACTGGTTGACGGCCTGGTAGGCGCAGCATCCCTTTTCTACGGGTAGCGCGTATGCCTGCGCGGCC
TTCCGGAGCGAGGTGTGGGTGAGCGCAAAGGTGTCCCTGACCATGACTTTGAGGTACTGGTATTTGAAGT
CAGTGTCGTCGCATCCGCCCTGCTCCCAGAGCAAAAAGTCCGTGCGCTTTTTGGAACGCGGATTTGGCAG
GGCGAAGGTGACATCGTTGAAGAGTATCTTTCCCGCGCGAGGCATAAAGTTGCGTGTGATGCGGAAGGGT
CCCGGCACCTCGGAACGGTTGTTAATTACCTGGGCGGCGAGCACGATCTCGTCAAAGCCGTTGATGTTGT
GGCCCACAATGTAAAGTTCCAAGAAGCGCGGGATGCCCTTGATGGAAGGCAATTTTTTAAGTTCCTCGTA
GGTGAGCTCTTCAGGGGAGCTGAGCCCGTGCTCTGAAAGGGCCCAGTCTGCAAGATGAGGGTTGGAAGCG
ACGAATGAGCTCCACAGGTCACGGGCCATTAGCATTTGCAGGTGGTCGCGAAAGGTCCTAAACTGGCGAC
CTATGGCCATTTTTTCTGGGGTGATGCAGTAGAAGGTAAGCGGGTCTTGTTCCCAGCGGTCCCATCCAAG
GTTCGCGGCTAGGTCTCGCGCGGCAGTCACTAGAGGCTCATCTCCGCCGAACTTCATGACCAGCATGAAG
GGCACGAGCTGCTTCCCAAAGGCCCCCATCCAAGTATAGGTCTCTACATCGTAGGTGACAAAGAGACGCT
CGGTGCGAGGATGCGAGCCGATCGGGAAGAACTGGATCTCCCGCCACCAATTGGAGGAGTGGCTATTGAT
GTGGTGAAAGTAGAAGTCCCTGCGACGGGCCGAACACTCGTGCTGGCTTTTGTAAAAACGTGCGCAGTAC
TGGCAGCGGTGCACGGGCTGTACATCCTGCACGAGGTTGACCTGACGACCGCGCACAAGGAAGCAGAGTG
GGAATTTGAGCCCCTCGCCTGGCGGGTTTGGCTGGTGGTCTTCTACTTCGGCTGCTTGTCCTTGACCGTC
TGGCTGCTCGAGGGGAGTTACGGTGGATCGGACCACCACGCCGCGCGAGCCCAAAGTCCAGATGTCCGCG
CGCGGCGGTCGGAGCTTGATGACAACATCGCGCAGATGGGAGCTGTCCATGGTCTGGAGCTCCCGCGGCG
TCAGGTCAGGCGGGAGCTCCTGCAGGTTTACCTCGCATAGACGGGTCAGGGCGCGGGCTAGATCCAGGTG
ATACCTAATTTCCAGGGGCTGGTTGGTGGCGGCGTCGATGGCTTGCAAGAGGCCGCATCCCCGCGGCGCG
ACTACGGTACCGCGCGGCGGGCGGTGGGCCGCGGGGGTGTCCTTGGATGATGCATCTAAAAGCGGTGACG
CGGGCGAGCCCCCGGAGGTAGGGGGGGCTCCGGACCCGCCGGGAGAGGGGGCAGGGGCACGTCGGCGCCG
CGCGCGGGCAGGAGCTGGTGCTGCGCGCGTAGGTTGCTGGCGAACGCGACGACGCGGCGGTTGATCTCCT
GAATCTGGCGCCTCTGCGTGAAGACGACGGGCCCGGTGAGCTTGAACCTGAAAGAGAGTTCGACAGAATC
AATTTCGGTGTCGTTGACGGCGGCCTGGCGCAAAATCTCCTGCACGTCTCCTGAGTTGTCTTGATAGGCG
ATCTCGGCCATGAACTGCTCGATCTCTTCCTCCTGGAGATCTCCGCGTCCGGCTCGCTCCACGGTGGCGG
CGAGGTCGTTGGAAATGCGGGCCATGAGCTGCGAGAAGGCGTTGAGGCCTCCCTCGTTCCAGACGCGGCT
GTAGACCACGCCCCCTTCGGCATCGCGGGCGCGCATGACCACCTGCGCGAGATTGAGCTCCACGTGCCGG
GCGAAGACGGCGTAGTTTCGCAGGCGCTGAAAGAGGTAGTTGAGGGTGGTGGCGGTGTGTTCTGCCACGA
AGAAGTACATAACCCAGCGTCGCAACGTGGATTCGTTGATATCCCCCAAGGCCTCAAGGCGCTCCATGGC
CTCGTAGAAGTCCACGGCGAAGTTGAAAAACTGGGAGTTGCGCGCCGACACGGTTAACTCCTCCTCCAGA
AGACGGATGAGCTCGGCGACAGTGTCGCGCACCTCGCGCTCAAAGGCTACAGGGGCCTCTTCTTCTTCTT
CAATCTCCTCTTCCATAAGGGCCTCCCCTTCTTCTTCTTCTGGCGGCGGTGGGGGAGGGGGGACACGGCG
GCGACGACGGCGCACCGGGAGGCGGTCGACAAAGCGCTCGATCATCTCCCCGCGGCGACGGCGCATGGTC
TCGGTGACGGCGCGGCCGTTCTCGCGGGGGCGCAGTTGGAAGACGCCGCCCGTCATGTCCCGGTTATGGG
TTGGCGGGGGGCTGCCATGCGGCAGGGATACGGCGCTAACGATGCATCTCAACAATTGTTGTGTAGGTAC
TCCGCCGCCGAGGGACCTGAGCGAGTCCGCATCGACCGGATCGGAAAACCTCTCGAGAAAGGCGTCTAAC
CAGTCACAGTCGCAAGGTAGGCTGAGCACCGTGGCGGGCGGCAGCGGGCGGCGGTCGGGGTTGTTTCTGG
CGGAGGTGCTGCTGATGATGTAATTAAAGTAGGCGGTCTTGAGACGGCGGATGGTCGACAGAAGCACCAT
GTCCTTGGGTCCGGCCTGCTGAATGCGCAGGCGGTCGGCCATGCCCCAGGCTTCGTTTTGACATCGGCGC
AGGTCTTTGTAGTAGTCTTGCATGAGCCTTTCTACCGGCACTTCTTCTTCTCCTTCCTCTTGTCCTGCAT
CTCTTGCATCTATCGCTGCGGCGGCGGCGGAGTTTGGCCGTAGGTGGCGCCCTCTTCCTCCCATGCGTGT
GACCCCGAAGCCCCTCATCGGCTGAAGCAGGGCTAGGTCGGCGACAACGCGCTCGGCTAATATGGCCTGC
TGCACCTGCGTGAGGGTAGACTGGAAGTCATCCATGTCCACAAAGCGGTGGTATGCGCCCGTGTTGATGG
TGTAAGTGCAGTTGGCCATAACGGACCAGTTAACGGTCTGGTGACCCGGCTGCGAGAGCTCGGTGTACCT
GAGACGCGAGTAAGCCCTCGAGTCAAATACGTAGTCGTTGCAAGTCCGCACCAGGTACTGGTATCCCACC
AAAAAGTGCGGCGGCGGCTGGCGGTAGAGGGGCCAGCGTAGGGTGGCCGGGGCTCCGGGGGCGAGATCTT
CCAACATAAGGCGATGATATCCGTAGATGTACCTGGACATCCAGGTGATGCCGGCGGCGGTGGTGGAGGC
GCGCGGAAAGTCGCGGACGCGGTTCCAGATGTTGCGCAGCGGCAAAAAGTGCTCCATGGTCGGGACGCTC
TGGCCGGTCAGGCGCGCGCAATCGTTGACGCTCTAGACCGTGCAAAAGGAGAGCCTGTAAGCGGGCACTC
TTCCGTGGTCTGGTGGATAAATTCGCAAGGGTATCATGGCGGACGACCGGGGTTCGAGCCCCGTATCCGG
CCGTCCGCCGTGATCCATGCGGTTACCGCCCGCGTGTCGAACCCAGGTGTGCGACGTCAGACAACGGGGG
AGTGCTCCTTTTGGCTTCCTTCCAGGCGCGGCGGCTGCTGCGCTAGCTTTTTTGGCCACTGGCCGCGCGC
AGCGTAAGCGGTTAGGCTGGAAAGCGAAAGCATTAAGTGGCTCGCTCCCTGTAGCCGGAGGGTTATTTTC
CAAGGGTTGAGTCGCGGGACCCCCGGTTCGAGTCTCGGACCGGCCGGACTGCGGCGAACGGGGGTTTGCC
TCCCCGTCATGCAAGACCCCGCTTGCAAATTCCTCCGGAAACAGGGACGAGCCCCTTTTTTGCTTTTCCC
AGATGCATCCGGTGCTGCGGCAGATGCGCCCCCCTCCTCAGCAGCGGCAAGAGCAAGAGCAGCGGCAGAC
ATGCAGGGCACCCTCCCCTCCTCCTACCGCGTCAGGAGGGGCGACATCCGCGGTTGACGCGGCAGCAGAT
GGTGATTACGAACCCCCGCGGCGCCGGGCCCGGCACTACCTGGACTTGGAGGAGGGCGAGGGCCTGGCGC
GGCTAGGAGCGCCCTCTCCTGAGCGGCACCCAAGGGTGCAGCTGAAGCGTGATACGCGTGAGGCGTACGT
GCCGCGGCAGAACCTGTTTCGCGACCGCGAGGGAGAGGAGCCCGAGGAGATGCGGGATCGAAAGTTCCAC
GCAGGGCGCGAGCTGCGGCATGGCCTGAATCGCGAGCGGTTGCTGCGCGAGGAGGACTTTGAGCCCGACG
CGCGAACCGGGATTAGTCCCGCGCGCGCACACGTGGCGGCCGCCGACCTGGTAACCGCATACGAGCAGAC
GGTGAACCAGGAGATTAACTTTCAAAAAAGCTTTAACAACCACGTGCGTACGCTTGTGGCGCGCGAGGAG
GTGGCTATAGGACTGATGCATCTGTGGGACTTTGTAAGCGCGCTGGAGCAAAACCCAAATAGCAAGCCGC
TCATGGCGCAGCTGTTCCTTATAGTGCAGCACAGCAGGGACAACGAGGCATTCAGGGATGCGCTGCTAAA
CATAGTAGAGCCCGAGGGCCGCTGGCTGCTCGATTTGATAAACATCCTGCAGAGCATAGTGGTGCAGGAG
CGCAGCTTGAGCCTGGCTGACAAGGTGGCCGCCATCAACTATTCCATGCTTAGCCTGGGCAAGTTTTACG
CCCGCAAGATATACCATACCCCTTACGTTCCCATAGACAAGGAGGTAAAGATCGAGGGGTTCTACATGCG
CATGGCGCTGAAGGTGCTTACCTTGAGCGACGACCTGGGCGTTTATCGCAACGAGCGCATCCACAAGGCC
GTGAGCGTGAGCCGGCGGCGCGAGCTCAGCGACCGCGAGCTGATGCACAGCCTGCAAAGGGCCCTGGCTG
GCACGGGCAGCGGCGATAGAGAGGCCGAGTCCTACTTTGACGCGGGCGCTGACCTGCGCTGGGCCCCAAG
CCGACGCGCCCTGGAGGCAGCTGGGGCCGGACCTGGGCTGGCGGTGGCACCCGCGCGCGCTGGCAACGTC
GGCGGCGTGGAGGAATATGACGAGGACGATGAGTACGAGCCAGAGGACGGCGAGTACTAAGCGGTGATGT
TTCTGATCAGATGATGCAAGACGCAACGGACCCGGCGGTGCGGGCGGCGCTGCAGAGCCAGCCGTCCGGC
CTTAACTCCACGGACGACTGGCGCCAGGTCATGGACCGCATCATGTCGCTGACTGCGCGCAATCCTGACG
CGTTCCGGCAGCAGCCGCAGGCCAACCGGCTCTCCGCAATTCTGGAAGCGGTGGTCCCGGCGCGCGCAAA
CCCCACGCACGAGAAGGTGCTGGCGATCGTAAACGCGCTGGCCGAAAACAGGGCCATCCGGCCCGACGAG
GCCGGCCTGGTCTACGACGCGCTGCTTCAGCGCGTGGCTCGTTACAACAGCGGCAACGTGCAGACCAACC
TGGACCGGCTGGTGGGGGATGTGCGCGAGGCCGTGGCGCAGCGTGAGCGCGCGCAGCAGCAGGGCAACCT
GGGCTCCATGGTTGCACTAAACGCCTTCCTGAGTACACAGCCCGCCAACGTGCCGCGGGGACAGGAGGAC
TACACCAACTTTGTGAGCGCACTGCGGCTAATGGTGACTGAGACACCGCAAAGTGAGGTGTACCAGTCTG
GGCCAGACTATTTTTTCCAGACCAGTAGACAAGGCCTGCAGACCGTAAACCTGAGCCAGGCTTTCAAAAA
CTTGCAGGGGCTGTGGGGGGTGCGGGCTCCCACAGGCGACCGCGCGACCGTGTCTAGCTTGCTGACGCCC
AACTCGCGCCTGTTGCTGCTGCTAATAGCGCCCTTCACGGACAGTGGCAGCGTGTCCCGGGACACATACC
TAGGTCACTTGCTGACACTGTACCGCGAGGCCATAGGTCAGGCGCATGTGGACGAGCATACTTTCCAGGA
GATTACAAGTGTCAGCCGCGCGCTGGGGCAGGAGGACACGGGCAGCCTGGAGGCAACCCTAAACTACCTG
CTGACCAACCGGCGGCAGAAGATCCCCTCGTTGCACAGTTTAAACAGCGAGGAGGAGCGCATTTTGCGCT
ACGTGCAGCAGAGCGTGAGCCTTAACCTGATGCGCGACGGGGTAACGCCCAGCGTGGCGCTGGACATGAC
CGCGCGCAACATGGAACCGGGCATGTATGCCTCAAACCGGCCGTTTATCAACCGCCTAATGGACTACTTG
CATCGCGCGGCCGCCGTGAACCCCGAGTATTTCACCAATGCCATCTTGAACCCGCACTGGCTACCGCCCC
CTGGTTTCTACACCGGGGGATTCGAGGTGCCCGAGGGTAACGATGGATTCCTCTGGGACGACATAGACGA
CAGCGTGTTTTCCCCGCAACCGCAGACCCTGCTAGAGTTGCAACAGCGCGAGCAGGCAGAGGCGGCGCTG
CGAAAGGAAAGCTTCCGCAGGCCAAGCAGCTTGTCCGATCTAGGCGCTGCGGCCCCGCGGTCAGATGCTA
GTAGCCCATTTCCAAGCTTGATAGGGTCTCTTACCAGCACTCGCACCACCCGCCCGCGCCTGCTGGGCGA
GGAGGAGTACCTAAACAACTCGCTGCTGCAGCCGCAGCGCGAAAAAAACCTGCCTCCGGCATTTCCCAAC
AACGGGATAGAGAGCCTAGTGGACAAGATGAGTAGATGGAAGACGTACGCGCAGGAGCACAGGGACGTGC
CAGGCCCGCGCCCGCCCACCCGTCGTCAAAGGCACGACCGTCAGCGGGGTCTGGTGTGGGAGGACGATGA
CTCGGCAGACGACAGCAGCGTCCTGGATTTGGGAGGGAGTGGCAACCCGTTTGCGCACCTTCGCCCCAGG
CTGGGGAGAATGTTTTAAAAAAAAAAAAAGCATGATGCAAAATAAAAAACTCACCAAGGCCATGGCACCG
AGCGTTGGTTTTCTTGTATTCCCCTTAGTATGCGGCGCGCGGCGATGTATGAGGAAGGTCCTCCTCCCTC
CTACGAGAGTGTGGTGAGCGCGGCGCCAGTGGCGGCGGCGCTGGGTTCTCCCTTCGATGCTCCCCTGGAC
CCGCCGTTTGTGCCTCCGCGGTACCTGCGGCCTACCGGGGGGAGAAACAGCATCCGTTACTCTGAGTTGG
CACCCCTATTCGACACCACCCGTGTGTACCTGGTGGACAACAAGTCAACGGATGTGGCATCCCTGAACTA
CCAGAACGACCACAGCAACTTTCTGACCACGGTCATTCAAAACAATGACTACAGCCCGGGGGAGGCAAGC
ACACAGACCATCAATCTTGACGACCGGTCGCACTGGGGCGGCGACCTGAAAACCATCCTGCATACCAACA
TGCCAAATGTGAACGAGTTCATGTTTACCAATAAGTTTAAGGCGCGGGTGATGGTGTCGCGCTTGCCTAC
TAAGGACAATCAGGTGGAGCTGAAATACGAGTGGGTGGAGTTCACGCTGCCCGAGGGCAACTACTCCGAG
ACCATGACCATAGACCTTATGAACAACGCGATCGTGGAGCACTACTTGAAAGTGGGCAGACAGAACGGGG
TTCTGGAAAGCGACATCGGGGTAAAGTTTGACACCCGCAACTTCAGACTGGGGTTTGACCCCGTCACTGG
TCTTGTCATGCCTGGGGTATATACAAACGAAGCCTTCCATCCAGACATCATTTTGCTGCCAGGATGCGGG
GTGGACTTCACCCACAGCCGCCTGAGCAACTTGTTGGGCATCCGCAAGCGGCAACCCTTCCAGGAGGGCT
TTAGGATCACCTACGATGATCTGGAGGGTGGTAACATTCCCGCACTGTTGGATGTGGACGCCTACCAGGC
GAGCTTGAAAGATGACACCGAACAGGGCGGGGGTGGCGCAGGCGGCAGCAACAGCAGTGGCAGCGGCGCG
GAAGAGAACTCCAACGCGGCAGCCGCGGCAATGCAGCCGGTGGAGGACATGAACGATCATGCCATTCGCG
GCGACACCTTTGCCACACGGGCTGAGGAGAAGCGCGCTGAGGCCGAAGCAGCGGCCGAAGCTGCCGCCCC
CGCTGCGCAACCCGAGGTCGAGAAGCCTCAGAAGAAACCGGTGATCAAACCCCTGACAGAGGACAGCAAG
AAACGCAGTTACAACCTAATAAGCAATGACAGCACCTTCACCCAGTACCGCAGCTGGTACCTTGCATACA
ACTACGGCGACCCTCAGACCGGAATCCGCTCATGGACCCTGCTTTGCACTCCTGACGTAACCTGCGGCTC
GGAGCAGGTCTACTGGTCGTTGCCAGACATGATGCAAGACCCCGTGACCTTCCGCTCCACGCGCCAGATC
AGCAACTTTCCGGTGGTGGGCGCCGAGCTGTTGCCCGTGCACTCCAAGAGCTTCTACAACGACCAGGCCG
TCTACTCCCAACTCATCCGCCAGTTTACCTCTCTGACCCACGTGTTCAATCGCTTTCCCGAGAACCAGAT
TTTGGCGCGCCCGCCAGCCCCCACCATCACCACCGTCAGTGAAAACGTTCCTGCTCTCACAGATCACGGG
ACGCTACCGCTGCGCAACAGCATCGGAGGAGTCCAGCGAGTGACCATTACTGACGCCAGACGCCGCACCT
GCCCCTACGTTTACAAGGCCCTGGGCATAGTCTCGCCGCGCGTCCTATCGAGCCGCACTTTTTGAGCAAG
CATGTCCATCCTTATATCGCCCAGCAATAACACAGGCTGGGGCCTGCGCTTCCCAAGCAAGATGTTTGGC
GGGGCCAAGAAGCGCTCCGACCAACACCCAGTGCGCGTGCGCGGGCACTACCGCGCGCCCTGGGGCGCGC
ACAAACGCGGCCGCACTGGGCGCACCACCGTCGATGACGCCATCGACGCGGTGGTGGAGGAGGCGCGCAA
CTACACGCCCACGCCGCCACCAGTGTCCACAGTGGACGCGGCCATTCAGACCGTGGTGCGCGGAGCCCGG
CGCTATGCTAAAATGAAGAGACGGCGGAGGCGCGTAGCACGTCGCCACCGCCGCCGACCCGGCACTGCCG
CCCAACGCGCGGCGGCGGCCCTGCTTAACCGCGCACGTCGCACCGGCCGACGGGCGGCCATGCGGGCCGC
TCGAAGGCTGGCCGCGGGTATTGTCACTGTGCCCCCCAGGTCCAGGCGACGAGCGGCCGCCGCAGCAGCC
GCGGCCATTAGTGCTATGACTCAGGGTCGCAGGGGCAACGTGTATTGGGTGCGCGACTCGGTTAGCGGCC
TGCGCGTGCCCGTGCGCACCCGCCCCCCGCGCAACTAGATTGCAAGAAAAAACTACTTAGACTCGTACTG
TTGTATGTATCCAGCGGCGGCGGCGCGCAACGAAGCTATGTCCAAGCGCAAAATCAAAGAAGAGATGCTC
CAGGTCATCGCGCCGGAGATCTATGGCCCCCCGAAGAAGGAAGAGCAGGATTACAAGCCCCGAAAGCTAA
AGCGGGTCAAAAAGAAAAAGAAAGATGATGATGATGAACTTGACGACGAGGTGGAACTGCTGCACGCTAC
CGCGCCCAGGCGACGGGTACAGTGGAAAGGTCGACGCGTAAAACGTGTTTTGCGACCCGGCACCACCGTA
GTCTTTACGCCCGGTGAGCGCTCCACCCGCACCTACAAGCGCGTGTATGATGAGGTGTACGGCGACGAGG
ACCTGCTTGAGCAGGCCAACGAGCGCCTCGGGGAGTTTGCCTACGGAAAGCGGCATAAGGACATGCTGGC
GTTGCCGCTGGACGAGGGCAACCCAACACCTAGCCTAAAGCCCGTAACACTGCAGCAGGTGCTGCCCGCG
CTTGCACCGTCCGAAGAAAAGCGCGGCCTAAAGCGCGAGTCTGGTGACTTGGCACCCACCGTGCAGCTGA
TGGTACCCAAGCGCCAGCGACTGGAAGATGTCTTGGAAAAAATGACCGTGGAACCTGGGCTGGAGCCCGA
GGTCCGCGTGCGGCCAATCAAGCAGGTGGCGCCGGGACTGGGCGTGCAGACCGTGGACGTTCAGATACCC
ACTACCAGTAGCACCAGTATTGCCACCGCCACAGAGGGCATGGAGACACAAACGTCCCCGGTTGCCTCAG
CGGTGGCGGATGCCGCGGTGCAGGCGGTCGCTGCGGCCGCGTCCAAGACCTCTACGGAGGTGCAAACGGA
CCCGTGGATGTTTCGCGTTTCAGCCCCCCGGCGCCCGCGCCGTTCGAGGAAGTACGGCGCCGCCAGCGCG
CTACTGCCCGAATATGCCCTACATCCTTCCATTGCGCCTACCCCCGGCTATCGTGGCTACACCTACCGCC
CCAGAAGACGAGCAACTACCCGACGCCGAACCACCACTGGAACCCGCCGCCGCCGTCGCCGTCGCCAGCC
CGTGCTGGCCCCGATTTCCGTGCGCAGGGTGGCTCGCGAAGGAGGCAGGACCCTGGTGCTGCCAACAGCG
CGCTACCACCCCAGCATCGTTTAAAAGCCGGTCTTTGTGGTTCTTGCAGATATGGCCCTCACCTGCCGCC
TCCGTTTCCCGGTGCCGGGATTCCGAGGAAGAATGCACCGTAGGAGGGGCATGGCCGGCCACGGCCTGAC
GGGCGGCATGCGTCGTGCGCACCACCGGCGGCGGCGCGCGTCGCACCGTCGCATGCGCGGCGGTATCCTG
CCCCTCCTTATTCCACTGATCGCCGCGGCGATTGGCGCCGTGCCCGGAATTGCATCCGTGGCCTTGCAGG
CGCAGAGACACTGATTAAAAACAAGTTGCATGTGGAAAAATCAAAATAAAAAGTCTGGACTCTCACGCTC
GCTTGGTCCTGTAACTATTTTGTAGAATGGAAGACATCAACTTTGCGTCTCTGGCCCCGCGACACGGCTC
GCGCCCGTTCATGGGAAACTGGCAAGATATCGGCACCAGCAATATGAGCGGTGGCGCCTTCAGCTGGGGC
TCGCTGTGGAGCGGCATTAAAAATTTCGGTTCCACCGTTAAGAACTATGGCAGCAAGGCCTGGAACAGCA
GCACAGGCCAGATGCTGAGGGATAAGTTGAAAGAGCAAAATTTCCAACAAAAGGTGGTAGATGGCCTGGC
CTCTGGCATTAGCGGGGTGGTGGACCTGGCCAACCAGGCAGTGCAAAATAAGATTAACAGTAAGCTTGAT
CCCCGCCCTCCCGTAGAGGAGCCTCCACCGGCCGTGGAGACAGTGTCTCCAGAGGGGCGTGGCGAAAAGC
GTCCGCGCCCCGACAGGGAAGAAACTCTGGTGACGCAAATAGACGAGCCTCCCTCGTACGAGGAGGCACT
AAAGCAAGGCCTGCCCACCACCCGTCCCATCGCGCCCATGGCTACCGGAGTGCTGGGCCAGCACACACCC
GTAACGCTGGACCTGCCTCCCCCCGCCGACACCCAGCAGAAACCTGTGCTGCCAGGCCCGACCGCCGTTG
TTGTAACCCGTCCTAGCCGCGCGTCCCTGCGCCGCGCCGCCAGCGGTCCGCGATCGTTGCGGCCCGTAGC
CAGTGGCAACTGGCAAAGCACACTGAACAGCATCGTGGGTCTGGGGGTGCAATCCCTGAAGCGCCGACGA
TGCTTCTGATAGCTAACGTGTCGTATGTGTGTCATGTATGCGTCCATGTCGCCGCCAGAGGAGCTGCTGA
GCCGCCGCGCGCCCGCTTTCCAAGATGGCTACCCCTTCGATGATGCCGCAGTGGTCTTACATGCACATCT
CGGGCCAGGACGCCTCGGAGTACCTGAGCCCCGGGCTGGTGCAGTTTGCCCGCGCCACCGAGACGTACTT
CAGCCTGAATAACAAGTTTAGAAACCCCACGGTGGCGCCTACGCACGACGTGACCACAGACCGGTCCCAG
CGTTTGACGCTGCGGTTCATCCCTGTGGACCGTGAGGATACTGCGTACTCGTACAAGGCGCGGTTCACCC
TAGCTGTGGGTGATAACCGTGTGCTGGACATGGCTTCCACGTACTTTGACATCCGCGGCGTGCTGGACAG
GGGCCCTACTTTTAAGCCCTACTCTGGCACTGCCTACAACGCCCTGGCTCCCAAGGGTGCCCCAAATCCT
TGCGAATGGGATGAAGCTGCTACTGCTCTTGAAATAAACCTAGAAGAAGAGGACGATGACAACGAAGACG
AAGTAGACGAGCAAGCTGAGCAGCAAAAAACTCACGTATTTGGGCAGGCGCCTTATTCTGGTATAAATAT
TACAAAGGAGGGTATTCAAATAGGTGTCGAAGGTCAAACACCTAAATATGCCGATAAAACATTTCAACCT
GAACCTCAAATAGGAGAATCTCAGTGGTACGAAACAGAAATTAATCATGCAGCTGGGAGAGTCCTAAAAA
AGACTACCCCAATGAAACCATGTTACGGTTCATATGCAAAACCCACAAATGAAAATGGAGGGCAAGGCAT
TCTTGTAAAGCAACAAAATGGAAAGCTAGAAAGTCAAGTGGAAATGCAATTTTTCTCAACTACTGAGGCA
GCCGCAGGCAATGGTGATAACTTGACTCCTAAAGTGGTATTGTACAGTGAAGATGTAGATATAGAAACCC
CAGACACTCATATTTCTTACATGCCCACTATTAAGGAAGGTAACTCACGAGAACTAATGGGCCAACAATC
TATGCCCAACAGGCCTAATTACATTGCTTTTAGGGACAATTTTATTGGTCTAATGTATTACAACAGCACG
GGTAATATGGGTGTTCTGGCGGGCCAAGCATCGCAGTTGAATGCTGTTGTAGATTTGCAAGACAGAAACA
CAGAGCTTTCATACCAGCTTTTGCTTGATTCCATTGGTGATAGAACCAGGTACTTTTCTATGTGGAATCA
GGCTGTTGACAGCTATGATCCAGATGTTAGAATTATTGAAAATCATGGAACTGAAGATGAACTTCCAAAT
TACTGCTTTCCACTGGGAGGTGTGATTAATACAGAGACTCTTACCAAGGTAAAACCTAAAACAGGTCAGG
AAAATGGATGGGAAAAAGATGCTACAGAATTTTCAGATAAAAATGAAATAAGAGTTGGAAATAATTTTGC
CATGGAAATCAATCTAAATGCCAACCTGTGGAGAAATTTCCTGTACTCCAACATAGCGCTGTATTTGCCC
GACAAGCTAAAGTACAGTCCTTCCAACGTAAAAATTTCTGATAACCCAAACACCTACGACTACATGAACA
AGCGAGTGGTGGCTCCCGGGCTAGTGGACTGCTACATTAACCTTGGAGCACGCTGGTCCCTTGACTATAT
GGACAACGTCAACCCATTTAACCACCACCGCAATGCTGGCCTGCGCTACCGCTCAATGTTGCTGGGCAAT
GGTCGCTATGTGCCCTTCCACATCCAGGTGCCTCAGAAGTTCTTTGCCATTAAAAACCTCCTTCTCCTGC
CGGGCTCATACACCTACGAGTGGAACTTCAGGAAGGATGTTAACATGGTTCTGCAGAGCTCCCTAGGAAA
TGACCTAAGGGTTGACGGAGCCAGCATTAAGTTTGATAGCATTTGCCTTTACGCCACCTTCTTCCCCATG
GCCCACAACACCGCCTCCACGCTTGAGGCCATGCTTAGAAACGACACCAACGACCAGTCCTTTAACGACT
ATCTC
[453 nt withheld, positions 18206-18658]
CAGCCCATGAGCCGTCAGGTGGTGGATGATACTAAATACAAGGACTACCAACAGGTGGGCATCCTACACC
AACACAACAACTCTGGATTTGTTGGCTACCTTGCCCCCACCATGCGCGAAGGACAGGCCTACCCTGCTAA
CTTCCCCTATCCGCTTATAGGCAAGACCGCAGTTGACAGCATTACCCAGAAAAAGTTTCTTTGCGATCGC
ACCCTTTGGCGCATCCCATTCTCCAGTAACTTTATGTCCATGGGCGCACTCACAGACCTGGGCCAAAACC
TTCTCTACGCCAACTCCGCCCACGCGCTAGACATGACTTTTGAGGTGGATCCCATGGACGAGCCCACCCT
TCTTTATGTTTTGTTTGAAGTCTTTGACGTGGTCCGTGTGCACCAGCCGCACCGCGGCGTCATCGAAACC
GTGTACCTGCGCACGCCCTTCTCGGCCGGCAACGCCACAACATAAAGAAGCAAGCAACATCAACAACAGC
TGCCGCCATGGGCTCCAGTGAGCAGGAACTGAAAGCCATTGTCAAAGATCTTGGTTGTGGGCCATATTTT
TTGGGCACCTATGACAAGCGCTTTCCAGGCTTTGTTTCTCCACACAAGCTCGCCTGCGCCATAGTCAATA
CGGCCGGTCGCGAGACTGGGGGCGTACACTGGATGGCCTTTGCCTGGAACCCGCACTCAAAAACATGCTA
CCTCTTTGAGCCCTTTGGCTTTTCTGACCAGCGACTCAAGCAGGTTTACCAGTTTGAGTACGAGTCACTC
CTGCGCCGTAGCGCCATTGCTTCTTCCCCCGACCGCTGTATAACGCTGGAAAAGTCCACCCAAAGCGTAC
AGGGGCCCAACTCGGCCGCCTGTGGACTATTCTGCTGCATGTTTCTCCACGCCTTTGCCAACTGGCCCCA
AACTCCCATGGATCACAACCCCACCATGAACCTTATTACCGGGGTACCCAACTCCATGCTCAACAGTCCC
CAGGTACAGCCCACCCTGCGTCGCAACCAGGAACAGCTCTACAGCTTCCTGGAGCGCCACTCGCCCTACT
TCCGCAGCCACAGTGCGCAGATTAGGAGCGCCACTTCTTTTTGTCACTTGAAAAACATGTAAAAATAATG
TACTAGAGACACTTTCAATAAAGGCAAATGCTTTTATTTGTACACTCTCGGGTGATTATTTACCCCCACC
CTTGCCGTCTGCGCCGTTTAAAAATCAAAGGGGTTCTGCCGCGCATCGCTATGCGCCACTGGCAGGGACA
CGTTGCGATACTGGTGTTTAGTGCTCCACTTAAACTCAGGCACAACCATCCGCGGCAGCTCGGTGAAGTT
TTCACTCCACAGGCTGCGCACCATCACCAACGCGTTTAGCAGGTCGGGCGCCGATATCTTGAAGTCGCAG
TTGGGGCCTCCGCCCTGCGCGCGCGAGTTGCGATACACAGGGTTGCAGCACTGGAACACTATCAGCGCCG
GGTGGTGCACGCTGGCCAGCACGCTCTTGTCGGAGATCAGATCCGCGTCCAGGTCCTCCGCGTTGCTCAG
GGCGAACGGAGTCAACTTTGGTAGCTGCCTTCCCAAAAAGGGCGCGTGCCCAGGCTTTGAGTTGCACTCG
CACCGTAGTGGCATCAAAAGGTGACCGTGCCCGGTCTGGGCGTTAGGATACAGCGCCTGCATAAAAGCCT
TGATCTGCTTAAAAGCCACCTGAGCCTTTGCGCCTTCAGAGAAGAACATGCCGCAAGACTTGCCGGAAAA
CTGATTGGCCGGACAGGCCGCGTCGTGCACGCAGCACCTTGCGTCGGTGTTGGAGATCTGCACCACATTT
CGGCCCCACCGGTTCTTCACGATCTTGGCCTTGCTAGACTGCTCCTTCAGCGCGCGCTGCCCGTTTTCGC
TCGTCACATCCATTTCAATCACGTGCTCCTTATTTATCATAATGCTTCCGTGTAGACACTTAAGCTCGCC
TTCGATCTCAGCGCAGCGGTGCAGCCACAACGCGCAGCCCGTGGGCTCGTGATGCTTGTAGGTCACCTCT
GCAAACGACTGCAGGTACGCCTGCAGGAATCGCCCCATCATCGTCACAAAGGTCTTGTTGCTGGTGAAGG
TCAGCTGCAACCCGCGGTGCTCCTCGTTCAGCCAGGTCTTGCATACGGCCGCCAGAGCTTCCACTTGGTC
AGGCAGTAGTTTGAAGTTCGCCTTTAGATCGTTATCCACGTGGTACTTGTCCATCAGCGCGCGCGCAGCC
TCCATGCCCTTCTCCCACGCAGACACGATCGGCACACTCAGCGGGTTCATCACCGTAATTTCACTTTCCG
CTTCGCTGGGCTCTTCCTCTTCCTCTTGCGTCCGCATACCACGCGCCACTGGGTCGTCTTCATTCAGCCG
CCGCACTGTGCGCTTACCTCCTTTGCCATGCTTGATTAGCACCGGTGGGTTGCTGAAACCCACCATTTGT
AGCGCCACATCTTCTCTTTCTTCCTCGCTGTCCACGATTACCTCTGGTGATGGCGGGCGCTCGGGCTTGG
GAGAAGGGCGCTTCTTTTTCTTCTTGGGCGCAATGGCCAAATCCGCCGCCGAGGTCGATGGCCGCGGGCT
GGGTGTGCGCGGCACCAGCGCGTCTTGTGATGAGTCTTCCTCGTCCTCGGACTCGATACGCCGCCTCATC
CGCTTTTTTGGGGGCGCCCGGGGAGGCGGCGGCGACGGGGACGGGGACGACACGTCCTCCATGGTTGGGG
GACGTCGCGCCGCACCGCGTCCGCGCTCGGGGGTGGTTTCGCGCTGCTCCTCTTCCCGACTGGCCATTTC
CTTCTCCTATAGGCAGAAAAAGATCATGGAGTCAGTCGAGAAGAAGGACAGCCTAACCGCCCCCTCTGAG
TTCGCCACCACCGCCTCCACCGATGCCGCCAACGCGCCTACCACCTTCCCCGTCGAGGCACCCCCGCTTG
AGGAGGAGGAAGTGATTATCGAGCAGGACCCAGGTTTTGTAAGCGAAGACGACGAGGACCGCTCAGTACC
AACAGAGGATAAAAAGCAAGACCAGGACAACGCAGAGGCAAACGAGGAACAAGTCGGGCGGGGGGACGAA
AGGCATGGCGACTACCTAGATGTGGGAGACGACGTGCTGTTGAAGCATCTGCAGCGCCAGTGCGCCATTA
TCTGCGACGCGTTGCAAGAGCGCAGCGATGTGCCCCTCGCCATAGCGGATGTCAGCCTTGCCTACGAACG
CCACCTATTCTCACCGCGCGTACCCCCCAAACGCCAAGAAAACGGCACATGCGAGCCCAACCCGCGCCTC
AACTTCTACCCCGTATTTGCCGTGCCAGAGGTGCTTGCCACCTATCACATCTTTTTCCAAAACTGCAAGA
TACCCCTATCCTGCCGTGCCAACCGCAGCCGAGCGGACAAGCAGCTGGCCTTGCGGCAGGGCGCTGTCAT
ACCTGATATCGCCTCGCTCAACGAAGTGCCAAAAATCTTTGAGGGTCTTGGACGCGACGAGAAGCGCGCG
GCAAACGCTCTGCAACAGGAAAACAGCGAAAATGAAAGTCACTCTGGAGTGTTGGTGGAACTCGAGGGTG
ACAACGCGCGCCTAGCCGTACTAAAACGCAGCATCGAGGTCACCCACTTTGCCTACCCGGCACTTAACCT
ACCCCCCAAGGTCATGAGCACAGTCATGAGTGAGCTGATCGTGCGCCGTGCGCAGCCCCTGGAGAGGGAT
GCAAATTTGCAAGAACAAACAGAGGAGGGCCTACCCGCAGTTGGCGACGAGCAGCTAGCGCGCTGGCTTC
AAACGCGCGAGCCTGCCGACTTGGAGGAGCGACGCAAACTAATGATGGCCGCAGTGCTCGTTACCGTGGA
GCTTGAGTGCATGCAGCGGTTCTTTGCTGACCCGGAGATGCAGCGCAAGCTAGAGGAAACATTGCACTAC
ACCTTTCGACAGGGCTACGTACGCCAGGCCTGCAAGATCTCCAACGTGGAGCTCTGCAACCTGGTCTCCT
ACCTTGGAATTTTGCACGAAAACCGCCTTGGGCAAAACGTGCTTCATTCCACGCTCAAGGGCGAGGCGCG
CCGCGACTACGTCCGCGACTGCGTTTACTTATTTCTATGCTACACCTGGCAGACGGCCATGGGCGTTTGG
CAGCAGTGCTTGGAGGAGTGCAACCTCAAGGAGCTGCAGAAACTGCTAAAGCAAAACTTGAAGGACCTAT
GGACGGCCTTCAACGAGCGCTCCGTGGCCGCGCACCTGGCGGACATCATTTTCCCCGAACGCCTGCTTAA
AACCCTGCAACAGGGTCTGCCAGACTTCACCAGTCAAAGCATGTTGCAGAACTTTAGGAACTTTATCCTA
GAGCGCTCAGGAATCTTGCCCGCCACCTGCTGTGCACTTCCTAGCGACTTTGTGCCCATTAAGTACCGCG
AATGCCCTCCGCCGCTTTGGGGCCACTGCTACCTTCTGCAGCTAGCCAACTACCTTGCCTACCACTCTGA
CATAATGGAAGACGTGAGCGGTGACGGTCTACTGGAGTGTCACTGTCGCTGCAACCTATGCACCCCGCAC
CGCTCCCTGGTTTGCAATTCGCAGCTGCTTAACGAAAGTCAAATTATCGGTACCTTTGAGCTGCAGGGTC
CCTCGCCTGACGAAAAGTCCGCGGCTCCGGGGTTGAAACTCACTCCGGGGCTGTGGACGTCGGCTTACCT
TCGCAAATTTGTACCTGAGGACTACCACGCCCACGAGATTAGGTTCTACGAAGACCAATCCCGCCCGCCT
AATGCGGAGCTTACCGCCTGCGTCATTACCCAGGGCCACATTCTTGGCCAATTGCAAGCCATCAACAAAG
CCCGCCAAGAGTTTCTGCTACGAAAGGGACGGGGGGTTTACTTGGACCCCCAGTCCGGCGAGGAGCTCAA
CCCAATCCCCCCGCCGCCGCAGCCCTATCAGCAGCAGCCGCGGGCCCTTGCTTCCCAGGATGGCACCCAA
AAAGAAGCTGCAGCTGCCGCCGCCACCCACGGACGAGGAGGAATACTGGGACAGTCAGGCAGAGGAGGTT
TTGGACGAGGAGGAGGAGGACATGATGGAAGACTGGGAGAGCCTAGACGAGGAAGCTTCCGAGGTCGAAG
AGGTGTCAGACGAAACACCGTCACCCTCGGTCGCATTCCCCTCGCCGGCGCCCCAGAAATCGGCAACCGG
TTCCAGCATGGCTACAACCTCCGCTCCTCAGGCGCCGCCGGCACTGCCCGTTCGCCGACCCAACCGTAGA
TGGGACACCACTGGAACCAGGGCCGGTAAGTCCAAGCAGCCGCCGCCGTTAGCCCAAGAGCAACAACAGC
GCCAAGGCTACCGCTCATGGCGCGGGCACAAGAACGCCATAGTTGCTTGCTTGCAAGACTGTGGGGGCAA
CATCTCCTTCGCCCGCCGCTTTCTTCTCTACCATCACGGCGTGGCCTTCCCCCGTAACATCCTGCATTAC
TACCGTCATCTCTACAGCCCATACTGCACCGGCGGCAGCGGCAGCAACAGCAGCGGCCACACAGAAGCAA
AGGCGACCGGATAGCAAGACTCTGACAAAGCCCAAGAAATCCACAGCGGCGGCAGCAGCAGGAGGAGGAG
CGCTGCGTCTGGCGCCCAACGAACCCGTATCGACCCGCGAGCTTAGAAACAGGATTTTTCCCACTCTGTA
TGCTATATTTCAACAGAGCAGGGGCCAAGAACAAGAGCTGAAAATAAAAAACAGGTCTCTGCGATCCCTC
ACCCGCAGCTGCCTGTATCACAAAAGCGAAGATCAGCTTCGGCGCACGCTGGAAGACGCGGAGGCTCTCT
TCAGTAAATACTGCGCGCTGACTCTTAAGGACTAGTTTCGCGCCCTTTCTCAAATTTAAGCGCGAAAACT
ACGTCATCTCCAGCGGCCACACCCGGCGCCAGCACCTGTTGTCAGCGCCATTATGAGCAAGGAAATTCCC
ACGCCCTACATGTGGAGTTACCAGCCACAAATGGGACTTGCGGCTGGAGCTGCCCAAGACTACTCAACCC
GAATAAACTACATGAGCGCGGGACCCCACATGATATCCCGGGTCAACGGAATACGCGCCCACCGAAACCG
AATTCTCCTGGAACAGGCGGCTATTACCACCACACCTCGTAATAACCTTAATCCCCGTAGTTGGCCCGCT
GCCCTGGTGTACCAGGAAAGTCCCGCTCCCACCACTGTGGTACTTCCCAGAGACGCCCAGGCCGAAGTTC
AGATGACTAACTCAGGGGCGCAGCTTGCGGGCGGCTTTCGTCACAGGGTGCGGTCGCCCGGGCAGGGTAT
AACTCACCTGACAATCAGAGGGCGAGGTATTCAGCTCAACGACGAGTCGGTGAGCTCCTCGCTTGGTCTC
CGTCCGGACGGGACATTTCAGATCGGCGGCGCCGGCCGCTCTTCATTCACGCCTCGTCAGGCAATCCTAA
CTCTGCAGACCTCGTCCTCTGAGCCGCGCTCTGGAGGCATTGGAACTCTGCAATTTATTGAGGAGTTTGT
GCCATCGGTCTACTTTAACCCCTTCTCGGGACCTCCCGGCCACTATCCGGATCAATTTATTCCTAACTTT
GACGCGGTAAAGGACTCGGCGGACGGCTACGACTGAATGTTAAGTGGAGAGGCAGAGCAACTGCGCCTGA
AACACCTGGTCCACTGTCGCCGCCACAAGTGCTTTGCCCGCGACTCCGGTGAGTTTTGCTACTTTGAATT
GCCCGAGGATCATATCGAGGGCCCGGCGCACGGCGTCCGGCTTACCGCCCAGGGAGAGCTTGCCCGTAGC
CTGATTCGGGAGTTTACCCAGCGCCCCCTGCTAGTTGAGCGGGACAGGGGACCCTGTGTTCTCACTGTGA
TTTGCAACTGTCCTAACCCTGGATTACATCAAGATCTTTGTTGCCATCTCTGTGCTGAGTATAATAAATA
CAGAAATTAAAATATACTGGGGCTCCTATCGCCATCCTGTAAACGCCACCGTCTTCACCCGCCCAAGCAA
ACCAAGGCGAACCTTACCTGGTACTTTTAACATCTCTCCCTCTGTGATTTACAACAGTTTCAACCCAGAC
GGAGTGAGTCTACGAGAGAACCTCTCCGAGCTCAGCTACTCCATCAGAAAAAACACCACCCTCCTTACCT
GCCGGGAACGTACGAGTGCGTCACCGGCCGCTGCACCACACCTACCGCCTGACCGTAAACCAGACTTTTT
CCGGACAGACCTCAATAACTCTGTTTACCAGAACAGGAGGTGAGCTTAGAAAACCCTTAGGGTATTAGGC
CAAAGGCGCAGCTACTGTGGGGTTTATGAACAATTCAAGCAACTCTACGGGCTATTCTAATTCAGGTTTC
TCTAGAAATGGACGGAATTATTACAGAGCAGCGCCTGCTAGAAAGACGCAGGGCAGCGGCCGAGCAACAG
CGCATGAATCAAGAGCTCCAAGACATGGTTAACTTGCACCAGTGCAAAAGGGGTATCTTTTGTCTGGTAA
AGCAGGCCAAAGTCACCTACGACAGTAATACCACCGGACACCGCCTTAGCTACAAGTTGCCAACCAAGCG
TCAGAAATTGGTGGTCATGGTGGGAGAAAAGCCCATTACCATAACTCAGCACTCGGTAGAAACCGAAGGC
TGCATTCACTCACCTTGTCAAGGACCTGAGGATCTCTGCACCCTTATTAAGACCCTGTGCGGTCTCAAAG
ATCTTATTCCCTTTAACTAATAAAAAAAAATAATAAAGCATCACTTACTTAAAATCAGTTAGCAAATTTC
TGTCCAGTTTATTCAGCAGCACCTCCTTGCCCTCCTCCCAGCTCTGGTATTGCAGCTTCCTCCTGGCTGC
AAACTTTCTCCACAATCTAAATGGAATGTCAGTTTCCTCCTGTTCCTGTCCATCCGCACCCACTATCTTC
ATGTTGTTGCAGATGAAGCGCGCAAGACCGTCTGAAGATACCTTCAACCCCGTGTATCCATATGACACGG
AAACCGGTCCTCCAACTGTGCCTTTTCTTACTCCTCCCTTTGTATCCCCCAATGGGTTTCAAGAGAGTCC
CCCTGGGGTACTCTCTTTGCGCCTATCCGAACCTCTAGTTACCTCCAATGGCATGCTTGCGCTCAAAATG
GGCAACGGCCTCTCTCTGGACGAGGCCGGCAACCTTACCTCCCAAAATGTAACCACTGTGAGCCCACCTC
TCAAAAAAACCAAGTCAAACATAAACCTGGAAATATCTGCACCCCTCACAGTTACCTCAGAAGCCCTAAC
TGTGGCTGCCGCCGCACCTCTAATGGTCGCGGGCAACACACTCACCATGCAATCACAGGCCCCGCTAACC
GTGCACGACTCCAAACTTAGCATTGCCACCCAAGGACCCCTCACAGTGTCAGAAGGAAAGCTAGCCCTGC
AAACATCAGGCCCCCTCACCACCACCGATAGCAGTACCCTTACTATCACTGCCTCACCCCCTCTAACTAC
TGCCACTGGTAGCTTGGGCATTGACTTGAAAGAGCCCATTTATACACAAAATGGAAAACTAGGACTAAAG
TACGGGGCTCCTTTGCATGTAACAGACGACCTAAACACTTTGACCGTAGCAACTGGTCCAGGTGTGACTA
TTAATAATACTTCCTTGCAAACTAAAGTTACTGGAGCCTTGGGTTTTGATTCACAAGGCAATATGCAACT
TAATGTAGCAGGAGGACTAAGGATTGATTCTCAAAACAGACGCCTTATACTTGATGTTAGTTATCCGTTT
GATGCTCAAAACCAACTAAATCTAAGACTAGGACAGGGCCCTCTTTTTATAAACTCAGCCCACAACTTGG
ATATTAACTACAACAAAGGCCTTTACTTGTTTACAGCTTCAAACAATTCCAAAAAGCTTGAGGTTAACCT
AAGCACTGCCAAGGGGTTGATGTTTGACGCTACAGCCATAGCCATTAATGCAGGAGATGGGCTTGAATTT
GGTTCACCTAATGCACCAAACACAAATCCCCTCAAAACAAAAATTGGCCATGGCCTAGAATTTGATTCAA
ACAAGGCTATGGTTCCTAAACTAGGAACTGGCCTTAGTTTTGACAGCACAGGTGCCATTACAGTAGGAAA
CAAAAATAATGATAAGCTAACTTTGTGGACCACACCAGCTCCATCTCCTAACTGTAGACTAAATGCAGAG
AAAGATGCTAAACTCACTTTGGTCTTAACAAAATGTGGCAGTCAAATACTTGCTACAGTTTCAGTTTTGG
CTGTTAAAGGCAGTTTGGCTCCAATATCTGGAACAGTTCAAAGTGCTCATCTTATTATAAGATTTGACGA
AAATGGAGTGCTACTAAACAATTCCTTCCTGGACCCAGAATATTGGAACTTTAGAAATGGAGATCTTACT
GAAGGCACAGCCTATACAAACGCTGTTGGATTTATGCCTAACCTATCAGCTTATCCAAAATCTCACGGTA
AAACTGCCAAAAGTAACATTGTCAGTCAAGTTTACTTAAACGGAGACAAAACTAAACCTGTAACACTAAC
CATTACACTAAACGGTACACAGGAAACAGGAGACACAACTCCAAGTGCATACTCTATGTCATTTTCATGG
GACTGGTCTGGCCACAACTACATTAATGAAATATTTGCCACATCCTCTTACACTTTTTCATACATTGCCC
AAGAATAAAGAATCGTTTGTGTTATGTTTCAACGTGTTTATTTTTCAATTGCAGAAAATTTCGAATCATT
TTTCATTCAGTAGTATAGCCCCACCACCACATAGCTTATACAGATCACCGTACCTTAATCAAACTCACAG
AACCCTAGTATTCAACCTGCCACCTCCCTCCCAACACACAGAGTACACAGTCCTTTCTCCCCGGCTGGCC
TTAAAAAGCATCATATCATGGGTAACAGACATATTCTTAGGTGTTATATTCCACACGGTTTCCTGTCGAG
CCAAACGCTCATCAGTGATATTAATAAACTCCCCGGGCAGCTCACTTAAGTTCATGTCGCTGTCCAGCTG
CTGAGCCACAGGCTGCTGTCCAACTTGCGGTTGCTTAACGGGCGGCGAAGGAGAAGTCCACGCCTACATG
GGGGTAGAGTCATAATCGTGCATCAGGATAGGGCGGTGGTGCTGCAGCAGCGCGCGAATAAACTGCTGCC
GCCGCCGCTCCGTCCTGCAGGAATACAACATGGCAGTGGTCTCCTCAGCGATGATTCGCACCGCCCGCAG
CATAAGGCGCCTTGTCCTCCGGGCACAGCAGCGCACCCTGATCTCACTTAAATCAGCACAGTAACTGCAG
CACAGCACCACAATATTGTTCAAAATCCCACAGTGCAAGGCGCTGTATCCAAAGCTCATGGCGGGGACCA
CAGAACCCACGTGGCCATCATACCACAAGCGCAGGTAGATTAAGTGGCGACCCCTCATAAACACGCTGGA
CATAAACATTACCTCTTTTGGCATGTTGTAATTCACCACCTCCCGGTACCATATAAACCTCTGATTAAAC
ATGGCGCCATCCACCACCATCCTAAACCAGCTGGCCAAAACCTGCCCGCCGGCTATACACTGCAGGGAAC
CGGGACTGGAACAATGACAGTGGAGAGCCCAGGACTCGTAACCATGGATCATCATGCTCGTCATGATATC
AATGTTGGCACAACACAGGCACACGTGCATACACTTCCTCAGGATTACAAGCTCCTCCCGCGTTAGAACC
ATATCCCAGGGAACAACCCATTCCTGAATCAGCGTAAATCCCACACTGCAGGGAAGACCTCGCACGTAAC
TCACGTTGTGCATTGTCAAAGTGTTACATTCGGGCAGCAGCGGATGATCCTCCAGTATGGTAGCGCGGGT
TTCTGTCTCAAAAGGAGGTAGACGATCCCTACTGTACGGAGTGCGCCGAGACAACCGAGATCGTGTTGGT
CGTAGTGTCATGCCAAATGGAACGCCGGACGTAGTCATATTTCCTGAAGCAAAACCAGGTGCGGGCGTGA
CAAACAGATCTGCGTCTCCGGTCTCGCCGCTTAGATCGCTCTGTGTAGTAGTTGTAGTATATCCACTCTC
TCAAAGCATCCAGGCGCCCCCTGGCTTCGGGTTCTATGTAAACTCCTTCATGCGCCGCTGCCCTGATAAC
ATCCACCACCGCAGAATAAGCCACACCCAGCCAACCTACACATTCGTTCTGCGAGTCACACACGGGAGGA
GCGGGAAGAGCTGGAAGAACCATGTTTTTTTTTTTATTCCAAAAGATTATCCAAAACCTCAAAATGAAGA
TCTATTAAGTGAACGCGCTCCCCTCCGGTGGCGTGGTCAAACTCTACAGCCAAAGAACAGATAATGGCAT
TTGTAAGATGTTGCACAATGGCTTCCAAAAGGCAAACGGCCCTCACGTCCAAGTGGACGTAAAGGCTAAA
CCCTTCAGGGTGAATCTCCTCTATAAACATTCCAGCACCTTCAACCATGCCCAAATAATTCTCATCTCGC
CACCTTCTCAATATATCTCTAAGCAAATCCCGAATATTAAGTCCGGCCATTGTAAAAATCTGCTCCAGAG
CGCCCTCCACCTTCAGCCTCAAGCAGCGAATCATGATTGCAAAAATTCAGGTTCCTCACAGACCTGTATA
AGATTCAAAAGCGGAACATTAACAAAAATACCGCGATCCCGTAGGTCCCTTCGCAGGGCCAGCTGAACAT
AATCGTGCAGGTCTGCACGGACCAGCGCGGCCACTTCCCCGCCAGGAACCATGACAAAAGAACCCACACT
GATTATGACACGCATACTCGGAGCTATGCTAACCAGCGTAGCCCCGATGTAAGCTTGTTGCATGGGCGGC
GATATAAAATGCAAGGTGCTGCTCAAAAAATCAGGCAAAGCCTCGCGCAAAAAAGAAAGCACATCGTAGT
CATGCTCATGCAGATAAAGGCAGGTAAGCTCCGGAACCACCACAGAAAAAGACACCATTTTTCTCTCAAA
CATGTCTGCGGGTTTCTGCATAAACACAAAATAAAATAACAAAAAAACATTTAAACATTAGAAGCCTGTC
TTACAACAGGAAAAACAACCCTTATAAGCATAAGACGGACTACGGCCATGCCGGCGTGACCGTAAAAAAA
CTGGTCACCGTGATTAAAAAGCACCACCGACAGCTCCTCGGTCATGTCCGGAGTCATAATGTAAGACTCG
GTAAACACATCAGGTTGATTCACATCGGTCAGTGCTAAAAAGCGACCGAAATAGCCCGGGGGAATACATA
CCCGCAGGCGTAGAGACAACATTACAGCCCCCATAGGAGGTATAACAAAATTAATAGGAGAGAAAAACAC
ATAAACACCTGAAAAACCCTCCTGCCTAGGCAAAATAGCACCCTCCCGCTCCAGAACAACATACAGCGCT
TCCACAGCGGCAGCCATAACAGTCAGCCTTACCAGTAAAAAAGAAAACCTATTAAAAAAACACCACTCGA
CACGGCACCAGCTCAATCAGTCACAGTGTAAAAAAGGGCCAAGTGCAGAGCGAGTATATATAGGACTAAA
AAATGACGTAACGGTTAAAGTCCACAAAAAACACCCAGAAAACCGCACGCGAACCTACGCCCAGAAACGA
AAGCCAAAAAACCCACAACTTCCTCAAATCGTCACTTCCGTTTTCCCACGTTACGTCACTTCCCATTTTA
AGAAAACTACAATTCCCAACACATACAAGTTACTCCGCCCTAAAACCTACGTCACCCGCCCCGTTCCCAC
GCCCCGCGCCACGTCACAAACTCCACCCCCTCATTATCATATTGGCTTCAATCCAAAATAAGGTATATTA
TTGATGATGTTAATTAATTTAAATCCGCATGCGATATCGAGCTCTCCCGGGAATTCGGATCTGCGACGCG
AGGCTGGATGGCCTTCCCCATTATGATTCTTCTCGCTTCCGGCGGCATCGGGATGCCCGCGTTGCAGGCC
ATGCTGTCCAGGCAGGTAGATGACGACCATCAGGGACAGCTTCAAGGCCAGCAAAAGGCCAGGAACCGTA
AAAAGGCCGCGTTGCTGGCGTTTTTCCATAGGCTCCGCCCCCCTGACGAGCATCACAAAAATCGACGCTC
AAGTCAGAGGTGGCGAAACCCGACAGGACTATAAAGATACCAGGCGTTTCCCCCTGGAAGCTCCCTCGTG
CGCTCTCCTGTTCCGACCCTGCCGCTTACCGGATACCTGTCCGCCTTTCTCCCTTCGGGAAGCGTGGCGC
TTTCTCATAGCTCACGCTGTAGGTATCTCAGTTCGGTGTAGGTCGTTCGCTCCAAGCTGGGCTGTGTGCA
CGAACCCCCCGTTCAGCCCGACCGCTGCGCCTTATCCGGTAACTATCGTCTTGAGTCCAACCCGGTAAGA
CACGACTTATCGCCACTGGCAGCAGCCACTGGTAACAGGATTAGCAGAGCGAGGTATGTAGGCGGTGCTA
CAGAGTTCTTGAAGTGGTGGCCTAACTACGGCTACACTAGAAGGACAGTATTTGGTATCTGCGCTCTGCT
GAAGCCAGTTACCTTCGGAAAAAGAGTTGGTAGCTCTTGATCCGGCAAACAAACCACCGCTGGTAGCGGT
GGTTTTTTTGTTTGCAAGCAGCAGATTACGCGCAGAAAAAAAGGATCTCAAGAAGATCCTTTGATCTTTT
CTACGGGGTCTGACGCTCAGTGGAACGAAAACTCACGTTAAGGGATTTTGGTCATGAGATTATCAAAAAG
GATCTTCACCTAGATCCTTTTAAATCAATCTAAAGTATATATGAGTAAACTTGGTCTGACAGTTACCAAT
GCTTAATCAGTGAGGCACCTATCTCAGCGATCTGTCTATTTCGTTCATCCATAGTTGCCTGACTCCCCGT
CGTGTAGATAACTACGATACGGGAGGGCTTACCATCTGGCCCCAGTGCTGCAATGATACCGCGAGACCCA
CGCTCACCGGCTCCAGATTTATCAGCAATAAACCAGCCAGCCGGAAGGGCCGAGCGCAGAAGTGGTCCTG
CAACTTTATCCGCCTCCATCCAGTCTATTAATTGTTGCCGGGAAGCTAGAGTAAGTAGTTCGCCAGTTAA
TAGTTTGCGCAACGTTGTTGCCATTGCTACAGGCATCGTGGTGTCACGCTCGTCGTTTGGTATGGCTTCA
TTCAGCTCCGGTTCCCAACGATCAAGGCGAGTTACATGATCCCCCATGTTGTGCAAAAAAGCGGTTAGCT
CCTTCGGTCCTCCGATCGTTGTCAGAAGTAAGTTGGCCGCAGTGTTATCACTCATGGTTATGGCAGCACT
GCATAATTCTCTTACTGTCATGCCATCCGTAAGATGCTTTTCTGTGACTGGTGAGTACTCAACCAAGTCA
TTCTGAGAATAGTGTATGCGGCGACCGAGTTGCTCTTGCCCGGCGTCAACACGGGATAATACCGCGCCAC
ATAGCAGAACTTTAAAAGTGCTCATCATTGGAAAACGTTCTTCGGGGCGAAAACTCTCAAGGATCTTACC
GCTGTTGAGATCCAGTTCGATGTAACCCACTCGTGCACCCAACTGATCTTCAGCATCTTTTACTTTCACC
AGCGTTTCTGGGTGAGCAAAAACAGGAAGGCAAAATGCCGCAAAAAAGGGAATAAGGGCGACACGGAAAT
GTTGAATACTCATACTCTTCCTTTTTCAATATTATTGAAGCATTTATCAGGGTTATTGTCTCATGAGCGG
ATACATATTTGAATGTATTTAGAAAAATAAACAAATAGGGGTTCCGCGCACATTTCCCCGAAAAGTGCCA
CCTGACGTCTAAGAAACCATTATTATCATGACATTAACCTATAAAAATAGGCGTATCACGAGGCCCTTTC
GTCTTCAAGAATTGGATCCGAATTCCCGGGAGAGCTCGATATCGCATGCGGATTTAAATTAATTAA
Features (pLannotate 1.2.2; 38 found; start..end, strand, type, name):
      1..103     +  repeat_region  ITR: inverted terminal repeat of human adenovirus serotype 5 inverted
    191..341     +  misc_signal    Ad5 Ψ: packaging signal for adenovirus serotype 5
    512..536     +  protein_bind   attB1: mutant version of attB; recombination site for the Gateway® BP reaction BP Clonase™
    588..828     +  promoter       U6 promoter: RNA polymerase III promoter for human U6 snRNA
    894..918     -  protein_bind   attB2: mutant version of attB; recombination site for the Gateway® BP reaction BP Clonase™
   1032..1451    +  CDS            IX: CAP9_ADE05 - Experimental evidence at protein level: Swiss-Prot protein existence level 1. Structural component of the virion that acts as a cement protein on the capsid exterior and forms triskelion structures consisting of three molecules that stabilize three hexon trimers at the center of each icosahedral facet and fixes the peripentonal hexons. Dispensable for assembly. During virus entry, recruits the anterograde motor kinesin-1 to the capsid docked at the nuclear pore complex thereby subjecting the docked capsid to a pulling force. The resulting tension leads to capsid disruption, disper
   1538..2767    -  CDS            IVa2 (fragment): PKG1_ADEM1 - Protein inferred from homology: Swiss-Prot protein existence level 3. Component of the packaging machinery which encapsidates the viral DNA into preformed capsids and transcriptional activator of the viral major late promoter (MLP). Binds, along with packaging proteins 2 and 3, to the specific packaging sequence on the left end of viral genomic DNA and displays ATPase activity thereby providing the power stroke of the packaging machinery. The activity of packaging protein IVa2 is stimulated by protein 33K which acts as a terminase. May be the protein that pumps DNA into the capsid
   2623..5790    -  CDS            POL: DPOL_ADE05 - Experimental evidence at protein level: Swiss-Prot protein existence level 1. Eukaryotic-type DNA polymerase involved in viral genomic replication. DNA synthesis is protein primed, and acts in a strand displacement replication. Assembles in complex with viral pTP, DBP, host NFIA and host POU2F1/OCT1 on viral origin of replication. The polymerase covalently transfers dCMP onto pTP, thereby initiating complementary strand synthesis. From Human adenovirus C serotype 5 (HAdV-5) (Human adenovirus 5).
   6009..8012    -  CDS            PTP: TERM_ADE05 - Experimental evidence at protein level: Swiss-Prot protein existence level 1. Protein covalently bound to the viral DNA that acts as a primer for viral genomic replication by DNA strand displacement. Assembles on the viral origin of replication in an initiation complex with viral polymerase, DBP, host NFIA and host POU2F1/OCT1. During initiation, the polymerase covalently couples the first dCTP with Ser- 580 of pTP. The terminal protein stimulates the template activity over 20 fold compared to protein-free templates. Neo-synthesized viral genomes are linked to two preterminal prot
   8043..8199    +  ncRNA          VA: Accession: RF00102 - VA RNA
   8298..8455    +  ncRNA          VA: Accession: RF00102 - VA RNA
   8473..9717    +  CDS            L1: PKG3_ADE05 - Experimental evidence at protein level: Swiss-Prot protein existence level 1. Involved in viral genome packaging through its interaction with packaging proteins 1 and 2. After proteolytic cleavage by adenovirus protease, L1 52/55k protein is removed from the capsid during viral maturation. From Human adenovirus C serotype 5 (HAdV-5) (Human adenovirus 5).
   9741..11495   +  CDS            CAP3_ADE05: Experimental evidence at protein level: Swiss-Prot protein existence level 1. Structural component of the virion that acts as a cement protein on the capsid exterior and which mediates the interactions between the hexons, including the peripentonal hexons, and reaches all the way to the penton vertices. Two hexon linking proteins IIIa, one from each facet, stabilize the unique edge interface between a pair of facets. As the virus enters the host cell, hexon linking proteins IIIa are shed concomitant with virion acidification in the endosome. During virus assembly, seems to play a role in the s
  11580..13292   +  CDS            L2: CAPSP_ADE05 - Experimental evidence at protein level: Swiss-Prot protein existence level 1. Major capsid protein that self-associates to form penton base pentamers, each in the shape of a pentagon, situated at the 12 vertices of the pseudo T=25 capsid. Involved in virus secondary attachment to host cell after initial attachment by the fiber protein. Binds host integrin heterodimer ITGAV-ITGB5 (alphaV-beta5) thereby triggering clathrin-mediated endocytosis of virions. Mediates initial virus attachment to CXADR-negative cells. Binding to integrins ITGAV-ITGB5 also seems to induce macropinocytosi
  13302..13895   +  CDS            L2: NP_ADE02 - Experimental evidence at protein level: Swiss-Prot protein existence level 1. Plays a role in the inhibition of host immune response within the nucleus. Interacts with cellular nucleosomes and immobilizes the host immune danger signal HMGB1 on chromatin. In turn, prevents HMGB1 release out of the cell and thus decreases inflammation. Plays also a role in the wrapping and condensation of the viral DNA. May also promote viral genome import into the nucleus. From Human adenovirus C serotype 2 (HAdV-2) (Human adenovirus 2).
  13968..15071   +  CDS            L2: CORE5_ADE05 - Experimental evidence at protein level: Swiss-Prot protein existence level 1. Associates loosely with the viral DNA to form an outer shell around the nucleoprotein-DNA complex and links it with the capsid by binding the endosome lysis protein. Dissociates from the viral genome during entry. Might be involved in nuclear capsid assembly of the viral particles through its association with NPM1/nucleophosmin. From Human adenovirus C serotype 5 (HAdV-5) (Human adenovirus 5).
  15102..15341   +  CDS            COR10_ADE02: Experimental evidence at protein level: Swiss-Prot protein existence level 1. [Pre-core protein X]: Interacts with the viral DNA and aids in tightly condensing it within the capsid. Cleavage of pre-core protein X may serve to partially relax this structure within the mature virion prior to its entry into the nucleus. From Human adenovirus C serotype 2 (HAdV-2) (Human adenovirus 2).
  15427..16176   +  CDS            L3: CAP6_ADE05 - Experimental evidence at protein level: Swiss-Prot protein existence level 1. [Protease cofactor]: Cofactor that activates the viral protease. Binds to viral protease in a 1:1 ratio. From Human adenovirus C serotype 5 (HAdV-5) (Human adenovirus 5).
  16265..19120   +  CDS            L3 (sequence partly withheld): CAPSH_ADE05 - Experimental evidence at protein level: Swiss-Prot protein existence level 1. Major capsid protein that self-associates to form 240 hexon trimers, each in the shape of a hexagon, building most of the pseudo T=25 capsid. Assembled into trimeric units with the help of the chaperone shutoff protein. Transported by pre-protein VI to the nucleus where it associates with other structural proteins to form an empty capsid. Might be involved, through its interaction with host dyneins, in the intracellular microtubule-dependent transport of incoming viral capsid to the nucleus. From Human
  19156..19767   +  CDS            L3: PRO_ADE05 - Experimental evidence at transcript level: Swiss-Prot protein existence level 2. Cleaves viral precursor proteins (pTP, pIIIa, pVI, pVII, pVIII, and pX) inside newly assembled particles giving rise to mature virions. Protease complexed to its cofactor slides along the viral DNA to specifically locate and cleave the viral precursors. Mature virions have a weakened organization compared to the unmature virions, thereby facilitating subsequent uncoating. Without maturation, the particle lacks infectivity and is unable to uncoat. Late in adenovirus infection, in the cytoplasm, may part
  19869..21455   -  CDS            DBP: DNB2_ADE05 - Experimental evidence at protein level: Swiss-Prot protein existence level 1. Plays a role in the elongation phase of viral strand displacement replication by unwinding the template in an ATP- independent fashion, employing its capacity to form multimers. Also enhances the rate of initiation. Released from template upon second strand synthesis. Assembles in complex with viral pTP, viral pol, host NFIA and host POU2F1/OCT1 on viral origin of replication. Covers the whole ssDNA genome during synthesis. The complementary strand synthesis induces its relese from DNA template. May inhi
  21484..23904   +  CDS            L4: SHUT_ADE05 - Experimental evidence at protein level: Swiss-Prot protein existence level 1. Protein that inhibits host translation while promoting late viral translation by ribosome shunting. Blocks host cap-dependent translation by binding to eIF4G, displacing MKNK1 from cap initiation complexes and preventing EIF4E phosphorylation. Binds to the tripartite leader sequence of viral late mRNAs and recruits host eIF4G, PABPC1/poly-A binding protein and 40S ribosomes subunits on viral mRNAs, allowing ribosome shunting and efficient translation of late viral mRNAs even though conventional translati
  24117..24500   +  CDS            SF33K_ADE02 (fragment): Experimental evidence at protein level: Swiss-Prot protein existence level 1. Probably functions as the small terminase that is part of the molecular motor that translocates genomic DNA in empty capsid during DNA packaging. This motor is located at a unique vertex and comprises at least the IVa2 ATPase, the small terminase 33K and probably a portal. Forms a ring-like structure of about 17 nm in which genomic DNA is translocated into the capsid. Stimulates IVa2 ATPase activity in the presence of the viral genome. Once the DNA is packaged, the terminase detaches: the 33K protein is present in th
  24591..25271   +  CDS            L4: CAP8_ADE02 - Experimental evidence at protein level: Swiss-Prot protein existence level 1. [Hexon-linking protein-C]: Structural component of the virion that acts as a cement protein on the capsid interior and which glue the peripentonal hexons and group-of-nine hexons together. From Human adenovirus C serotype 2 (HAdV-2) (Human adenovirus 2).
  25275..25595   +  CDS            E312_ADE02: Experimental evidence at protein level: Swiss-Prot protein existence level 1. From Human adenovirus C serotype 2 (HAdV-2) (Human adenovirus 2).
  26010..26375   +  CDS            E3145_ADE02: Experimental evidence at protein level: Swiss-Prot protein existence level 1. May prevent Nf-kappaB activation by immune signals like Tumor necrosis factor, presumably by inhibiting NFKB1 dimer DNA-binding. May act directly at the TNF receptor to inhibit signaling. From Human adenovirus C serotype 2 (HAdV-2) (Human adenovirus 2).
  26406..26570   -  CDS            UXP_ADE05 (fragment): Experimental evidence at transcript level: Swiss-Prot protein existence level 2. Might play a role in viral replication since it is associated with viral replication centers. Seems to have an effect on DBP localization. From Human adenovirus C serotype 5 (HAdV-5) (Human adenovirus 5).
  26581..28323   +  CDS            SPIKE_ADE05: Experimental evidence at protein level: Swiss-Prot protein existence level 1. Forms spikes that protrude from each vertex of the icosahedral capsid. Interacts with host coxsackievirus and adenovirus receptor CXADR located at the cell tight junctions to provide virion initial attachment to target cell. The fiber protein binds to CXADR with a higher affinity than CXADR binds to itself, thereby blocking the cell-cell adhesion function of CXADR dimers and leading to local disruption of the tight junction. Fiber protein present on neo- synthesized particles may thus disrupt the junctional integrity
  28456..28533   -  CDS            E417_ADE03: Protein predicted: Swiss-Prot protein existence level 4. From Human adenovirus B serotype 3 (HAdV-3) (Human adenovirus 3).
  28735..29616   -  CDS            E434_ADE02: Experimental evidence at protein level: Swiss-Prot protein existence level 1. Plays a major role to prevent cellular inhibition of viral genome replication by nuclear bodies. Assembles an SCF-like E3 ubiquitin ligase complex based on the cellular proteins ELOB, ELOC, CUL5 and RBX1, in cooperation with viral E1B-55K. This viral RING-type ligase ubiquitinates cellular substrates prior to proteasomal degradation: p53/TP53, LIG4, MRE11-RAD50-NBS1 (MRN) complex, ITGA3, DAXX and BLM. From Human adenovirus C serotype 2 (HAdV-2) (Human adenovirus 2).
  29895..30242   -  CDS            E411_ADE05: Experimental evidence at protein level: Swiss-Prot protein existence level 1. From Human adenovirus C serotype 5 (HAdV-5) (Human adenovirus 5).
  30242..30631   -  CDS            E4RF2_ADE02: Protein predicted: Swiss-Prot protein existence level 4. From Human adenovirus C serotype 2 (HAdV-2) (Human adenovirus 2).
  30682..31065   -  CDS            E4RF1_ADE02: Experimental evidence at protein level: Swiss-Prot protein existence level 1. May modulate tight-junctions functions of infected cells through interactions with PDZ proteins. E4 ORF1 has ben show for Adenovirus 9 to interact with protein involved in tight junction regulation. May play a role in mTOR activation by activating PI3- kinase, thus overriding cellular checkpoint for translation. From Human adenovirus C serotype 2 (HAdV-2) (Human adenovirus 2).
  31375..31477   -  repeat_region  ITR: inverted terminal repeat of human adenovirus serotype 5 inverted
  31531..31655   +  CDS            TcR (fragment): tetracycline efflux protein; tet; confers resistance to tetracycline
  31701..32289   -  rep_origin     ori: high-copy-number ColE1/pMB1/pBR322/pUC origin of replication
  32441..33301   -  CDS            AmpR: β-lactamase; bla; confers resistance to ampicillin, carbenicillin, and related antibiotics
  33302..33406   -  promoter       AmpR promoter: bla
