[The description below was written by a language model from this plasmid's Addgene catalogue record and pLannotate feature annotations shown in this document.]
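Description:
Ad-shMKP-3 is a recombinant adenoviral plasmid built on Invitrogen's pAd BLOCK-iT-DEST backbone, designed to knock down mouse MKP-3 (mitogen-activated protein kinase phosphatase 3, encoded by Dusp6) by RNA interference. The shRNA cassette was moved into the destination vector by Gateway recombination. In the annotated sequence it sits between attB1 and attB2 sites near the left end of the viral genome, just downstream of the left inverted terminal repeat and the Ad5 Ψ packaging signal. A human U6 promoter, an RNA polymerase III promoter well suited to short, defined transcripts, occupies this cassette and drives the hairpin. The short hairpin sequence itself lies in the interval before attB2 and is not separately annotated. No tag or reporter is recorded.

The rest of the plasmid is essentially a human adenovirus serotype 5 genome: protein IX, IVa2, the viral DNA polymerase, preterminal protein, DNA-binding protein, VA RNAs, the late capsid and core proteins (penton base, hexon, fiber, protease and others), some E3 reading frames and the E4 region, ending in the right ITR. No E1 genes are annotated, and the cassette occupies that position, consistent with a replication-incompetent vector that must be packaged in a complementing cell line, although the record does not describe this. Outside the ITRs lies the bacterial portion: a high-copy ColE1/pUC-type origin, an ampicillin resistance gene with its promoter, and a remnant tetracycline resistance fragment.

The sequenced record (about 33.6 kb) is somewhat shorter than the catalogue's stated total of roughly 34.9 kb, a discrepancy the record does not explain. The associated work concerns the MKP-3/FOXO1 interaction and gluconeogenesis.
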