Addgene plasmid #131530: Ad-shMKP-3
Purpose: Silence the MKP-3 expression
Depositing lab: Haiyan Xu. Depositing organization: Brown University. Publication: Mapping MKP-3/FOXO1 interaction and evaluating the effect on gluconeogenesis. Jiao P, Feng B, Xu H. PLoS One. 2012;7(7):e41168. doi: 10.1371/journal.pone.0041168. Epub 2012 Jul 25. PubMed 22848439.
Backbone
  Vector backbone: pAd BLOCK-iT-DEST
  Backbone manufacturer: Invitrogen (Life Technologies)
  Backbone size w/o insert (bp): 34864
  Total vector size (bp): 34883
  Vector type: Adenoviral
Growth in bacteria
  Bacterial resistance: Ampicillin, 100 μg/mL
  Growth temperature: 37°C
  Growth strain: NEB Stable
  Copy number: Unknown
Gene/Insert
  Gene/Insert name: Short hairpin mitogen-activated protein kinase phosphatase 3 (alt name: shMkp-3)
  gRNA/shRNA sequence: GCCCAATCTGTTTGAGAAT
  Species: M. musculus (mouse)
  Insert size (bp): 687
  Entrez Gene: Dusp6 (a.k.a. 1300019I03Rik, MKP-3, MKP3, PYST1)
  Tag / fusion protein: No
  Cloning method: Gateway Cloning
  Sequencing primers: 5′ M13 Reverse CAGGAAACAGCTATGAC
Terms and licenses: Academic/Nonprofit Terms; Industry Terms: Not Available to Industry
How to cite: Ad-shMKP-3 was a gift from Haiyan Xu (Addgene plasmid # 131530 ; http://n2t.net/addgene:131530 ; RRID:Addgene_131530)
